Addgene plasmid #197584: pCMVlux-cp157Venus
Purpose: BRET lux luciferase with cp157Venus for mammalian expression
Depositing lab: Takeharu Nagai. Depositing organization: The University of Osaka. Publication: Enhanced brightness of bacterial luciferase by bioluminescence resonance energy transfer. Kaku T, Sugiura K, Entani T, Osabe K, Nagai T. Sci Rep. 2021 Jul 22;11(1):14994. doi: 10.1038/s41598-021-94551-4. PubMed 34294849.
Backbone
  Vector backbone: pCMV
  Vector type: Mammalian Expression
  Selectable markers: Neomycin (select with G418)
Growth in bacteria
  Bacterial resistance: Ampicillin, 100 μg/mL
  Growth temperature: 37°C
  Growth strain: DH5alpha
  Copy number: High Copy
Gene/Insert
  Gene/Insert name: human codon-optimized Lux-cp157Venus
  Species: Synthetic
  Promoter: CMV promoter
  Cloning method: Gibson Cloning
  Sequencing primers: 5′ AAATACCATATGGATCTCATGCAGAAGAACGGCATC; 3′ TGATCCCCCACCGATCTTGTCGGCGGTGATATAGAC
Resource information
  A portion of this plasmid was derived from a plasmid made by: 490 Biotech
Terms and licenses: Academic/Nonprofit Terms; Industry Terms: Not Available to Industry
How to cite: pCMVlux-cp157Venus was a gift from Takeharu Nagai (Addgene plasmid # 197584 ; http://n2t.net/addgene:197584 ; RRID:Addgene_197584)
