[The description below was written by a language model from this plasmid's Addgene catalogue record and pLannotate feature annotations shown in this document.]
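Description:
pCMVlux-cp157Venus is a mammalian expression plasmid of about 12.6 kb, built on a pCMV backbone, that carries a human codon-optimized bacterial luciferase (lux) system modified for bioluminescence resonance energy transfer (BRET). It is propagated in E. coli through a high-copy ColE1/pUC-type origin with ampicillin selection (AmpR), and it also contains an f1 phage origin. For selection in mammalian cells, an SV40 early promoter drives a Tn5 neomycin phosphotransferase gene (G418 resistance) followed by a residual ble fragment and an SV40 polyadenylation signal.

The payload is a single long transcription unit driven by the CMV enhancer and immediate-early promoter, with the QBI SP163 translational enhancer (derived from the mouse VEGF 5' UTR) upstream and a bGH polyadenylation signal at the end. The annotated coding regions run in the order luxC, luxD, luxA, luxB, luxE and frp. LuxA and LuxB form the luciferase; LuxC, LuxD and LuxE make up the fatty acid reductase complex that supplies the aldehyde substrate; and Frp is an NADPH-dependent flavin reductase that provides FMNH2. Cells expressing the cassette should therefore glow without added substrate. An F2A peptide is annotated between luxC and luxD. The short gaps between the other genes presumably hold similar separating elements, but the feature table does not identify them.

A GFP-family coding sequence, annotated as cEGFP, directly abuts the end of luxB. This corresponds to the circularly permuted yellow fluorescent protein cp157Venus named in the record, apparently fused to LuxB. It serves as a BRET acceptor, taking energy from the luciferase reaction to increase the brightness of the emitted light. The construct is intended for autonomous bioluminescence reporting and imaging in mammalian cells.
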