Features (pLannotate 1.2.2; 21 found; start..end, strand, type, name):
    294..722     -  rep_origin     f1 ori (sequence partly withheld): f1 bacteriophage origin of replication; arrow indicates direction of (+) strand synthesis
    743..764     -  promoter       SV40 promoter (fragment): SV40 enhancer and early promoter
    785..992     -  polyA_signal   bGH poly(A) signal: bovine growth hormone polyadenylation signal
   1022..1741    -  CDS            frp: FRP_VIBHA - Experimental evidence at protein level: Swiss-Prot protein existence level 1. Catalyzes the NADPH-dependent reduction of FMN to FMNH(2). Involved in bioluminescence by providing FMNH(2) to luciferase. From Vibrio harveyi (Beneckea harveyi).
   1847..2935    -  CDS            luxE: LUXE_ALIFS - Protein inferred from homology: Swiss-Prot protein existence level 3. Acyl-protein synthetase activates tetradecanoic acid. It is a component of the fatty acid reductase complex responsible for converting tetradecanoic acid to the aldehyde which serves as substrate in the luciferase-catalyzed reaction. From Aliivibrio fischeri (Vibrio fischeri).
   3065..3778    -  CDS            cEGFP: cEGFP is a basic (constitutively fluorescent) green fluorescent protein published in 2008, derived from Aequorea victoria.
   3767..4741    -  CDS            luxB: LUXB1_PHOLU - Experimental evidence at protein level: Swiss-Prot protein existence level 1. Light-emitting reaction in luminous bacteria. The specific role of the beta subunit is unknown, but it is absolutely required for bioluminescence activity. From Photorhabdus luminescens (Xenorhabdus luminescens).
   4826..5905    -  CDS            luxA: LUXA1_PHOLU - Experimental evidence at protein level: Swiss-Prot protein existence level 1. Light-emitting reaction in luminous bacteria. From Photorhabdus luminescens (Xenorhabdus luminescens).
   6005..6925    -  CDS            luxD: LUXD1_PHOLU - Experimental evidence at protein level: Swiss-Prot protein existence level 1. Acyl transferase is part of the fatty acid reductase system required for aldehyde biosynthesis; it produces fatty acids for the luminescent reaction. From Photorhabdus luminescens (Xenorhabdus luminescens).
   6932..6985    -  CDS            F2A (fragment): 2A peptide from foot-and-mouth disease virus polyprotein Eukaryotic ribosomes fail to insert a peptide bond between the Gly and Pro residues, yielding separate polypeptides.
   7019..8362    -  CDS            luxC (fragment): LUXC_PHOPO - Experimental evidence at protein level: Swiss-Prot protein existence level 1. LuxC is the fatty acid reductase enzyme responsible for synthesis of the aldehyde substrate for the luminescent reaction catalyzed by luciferase. From Photobacterium phosphoreum.
   8467..8624    -  misc_feature   QBI SP163: strong translational enhancer derived from the 5' UTR of the mouse VEGF gene
   8674..8885    -  promoter       CMV promoter: human cytomegalovirus (CMV) immediate early promoter
   8886..9263    -  enhancer       CMV enhancer: human cytomegalovirus immediate early enhancer
   9485..9589    +  promoter       AmpR promoter: bla
   9590..10450   +  CDS            AmpR: β-lactamase; bla; confers resistance to ampicillin, carbenicillin, and related antibiotics
  10621..11209   +  rep_origin     ori: high-copy-number ColE1/pMB1/pBR322/pUC origin of replication
  11413..11534   -  polyA_signal   SV40 poly(A) signal: SV40 polyadenylation signal
  11529..11687   -  CDS            ble (fragment): BLE_KLEPN - Experimental evidence at protein level: Swiss-Prot protein existence level 1. Binding protein with a strong affinity to the bleomycin family of antibiotics. Binds to CL990; an antimitotic-antibiotic compound. From Klebsiella pneumoniae.
  11708..12498   -  CDS            NeoR/KanR (fragment): aminoglycoside phosphotransferase from Tn5; aph(3')-II (or nptII); confers resistance to neomycin, kanamycin, and G418 (Geneticin®)
  12528..280     -  promoter       SV40 promoter (across the origin): SV40 enhancer and early promoter
>Addgene plasmid #197584 | pCMVlux-cp157Venus | addgene full sequence | sequence record 391265 | Addgene NGS Result
GCTCAGAGGCAGAGGCGGCCTCGGCCTCTGCATAAATAAAAAAAATTAGTCAGCCTAGGGGCGGAGAATG
GGCGGAACTGGGCGGAGTTAGGGGCGGGATGGGCGGAGTTAGGGGCGGGACTATGGTTGCTGACTAATTG
AGATGCATGCTTTGCATACTTCTGCCTGCTGGGGAGCCTGGGGACTTTCCACACCTGGTTGCTGACTAAT
TGAGATGCATGCTTTGCATACTTCTGCCTGCTGGGGAGCCTGGGGACTTTCCACACCCTAACTGACACAC
ATTCCACAGAATTAATTCGCGTTAAATTTTTGTTAAATCAGCTCATTTTTTAACCAATAGGCCGAAATCG
GCAAAATCCCTTATAAATCAAAAGAATAGACCGAGATAGGGT
[37 nt withheld, positions 393-429]
AAAGAACGTGGACTCCAACGTCAAAGG
[49 nt withheld, positions 457-505]
TAATCAAGTTTTTTGGGGGA
[72 nt withheld, positions 526-597]
G
[124 nt withheld, positions 599-722]
GGGGATACCCCCTAGAGCCCCAGCTGGTTCTTTCCGCCTCAGAAGCCATAGAGCCCGGGCCATCCCCAGC
ATGCCTGCTATTGTCTTCCCAATCCTCCCCCTTGCTGTCCTGCCCCACCCCACCCCCCAGAATAGAATGA
CACCTACTCAGACAATGCGATGCAATTTCCTCATTTTATTAGGAAAGGACAGTGGGAGTGGCACCTTCCA
GGGTCAAGGAAGGCACGGGGGAGGGGCAAACAACAGATGGCTGGCAACTAGAAGGCACAGTCGAGGCTGA
TCAGCGAGCTTCTAGATTATCTCTTGGCCAGGCCCTTGCTGTTCAGGTAGGGCAGAATGTGGGGTCTGCT
CTCGCCAGCGAGCTTGCCGGTGACTTCCTGGGACCAGGTGCTCAGCTTCTGGTTGCTGGTTCTGCTGGCG
TAGTAGGCCTGCATGGTCTGGTCGTAGCTCTGGATGTCGTCCAGGTTCAGTTCCTGGTACTGATTCTCGT
GCACCACCACGTGGGCGGGCAGTCTGGGCTTCACTTCGGGGTTCTGGTCGGGGTGGCCCAGGCACATGCC
GAACAGCACGGCGCTGTTCTCAGGCAGCCCCAGCAGCTCGTCCACCTGGGCGGCAGAGTTTCTCAGGCCG
CCGATGTACACGCCGCCCAGGCCCATAGACTCGGCAGCCAGCAGGCAATTCTGGGCCATGATGCCGGAGT
CCACGGCGCCGATCAGTGTCAGCTCGGTGAAATCGGCCTGCACGTCGGGGTTGATTGTGGCGTGCCGCTG
GTAGTCGATGCAGAACACCAGAAACTCGGCGGCAGATTCCACGTAGGCCTGGTTGCCGGCGAACTGGGCC
AGCTCATTCCGCTTCTCGCTGTCGGTCACGCGCACGATGGACACCACCTGCAGCATAGAGCTGGAGCTGG
CAGCCAGTCCGGCCTGGATGATGGTCTGTCTCTGCTCGTCGGTGATGGGCACGGCGGTAAACTTCCGGAT
GGACCGGTGGGCCAGGATTGTCTCGATGGTGTTGTTCATTCGCGAAGGGCCGGGATTCTCCTCCACGTCA
CCGCATGTTAGAAGACTTCCTCTGCCCTCACCGCCCCCGCTGCCTCCACCGTTAACGCTGTCGAAGGCCT
CTGTCAGGCTCAGGGCGCAGCCCTTCTGGGTCCGGGTGTTCACTCTCCGCAGGATTTCCACCAGCACGCC
GGGGTACTTGCCGTACTCGCGGCTGATGATGCCCACGTCGTCGGTCACGATAAAGGCGGGGTAGCTGGTG
GCGCTGGCGTCCATGTAGCTCATCAGGCCAGGGGTGCCATCAGGCACGGGCTTCAGTGTCTCGGGGTCCA
GGGCTCTAGCGTACACCCAGGGGGGCACGTGCTTCCGCTGCATCTCGTCCTCGAAGAAGCAGGTATTCAG
TTCCACCTGGTTGAAGATGTCCCGGATCTGGGAGATGTCGCTCAGGTTGAAGGTGTCGAACAGCAGATGA
TTGAAGTCGTCCCGCTTCAGGGACTCTTTCTCGTAGGACTTCCATCCGCCGCCTGTGATGATGTACAGGG
ACTTGTCGCCGCTGAAGGAGATCTTCTTGTCCTTCATGTAGTGGCACAGCAGGTAGATGAAGTAGGGGGA
GCCGATCAGGCACAGGTCCTTGCCCTGGTTCTTGATCCGTTCCAGGGAGTTCAGGGTTTTCACGAAGTCG
ATCCGTTCCTCGGTCACGGTGAAGGTGGTGGGGTACAGCAGTTCCACCAGGCTCATCACGTATTTGAACC
AGATATTGTGGGCGTTGAACCGGTCGGGTCCCAGGTTGACCAGCTCGATCTGGTGATCGAACCAACTGCC
CACGTACTTCATGCCGTAGGACACGGAGCCCAGCAGTCTCTCGATGCTCAGCCGGTCCCGGGCCACCTGG
GACTTCAGGCCGTTGGTGCCGGAGCTGGTGAACCAGGACTCGATCTCGTTTTCCTGGCTGGTCAGCAGCC
GGGTGAACTTGAACACGCTGGTAGGGAACACGGGGATGTCATCGATCTCGGTGATATTATCGTCCACCTT
GTGGGCCTGGCAGTAGTGCCGGTACTCTCTGCAGTGCTTGTAGTGGTTCCGGAAGGCGTCCAGCACCAGT
TTCTTCCGGATCTTTTCCTGCTCGTCGTAGGACCAGACCAGGGGGTCGCTGCTGAAGATCAGATCGTCGA
TCTCGCTGCTGGCGGTAATTTCCTGCTTGTCCACGTAGCTGGTCATCCACCCGCGTGGTCCGGGATTCTC
CTCAACGTCACCAGCTTGCTTCAGCAAGCTAAAGTTTGTCGCGCCACCCCCTGATCCCCCACCGATCTTG
TCGGCGGTGATATAGACGTTGTGGCTGTTGTAGTTGTACTCCAGCTTGTGCCCCAGGATGTTGCCGTCCT
CCTTGAAGTCGATGCCCTTCAGCTCGATGCGGTTCACCAGGGTGTCGCCCTCGAACTTCACCTCGGCGCG
GGTCTTGTAGTTGCCGTCGTCCTTGAAGAAGATGGTGCGCTCCTGGACGTAGCCTTCGGGCATGGCGGAC
TTGAAGAAGTCGTGCTGCTTCATGTGGTCGGGGTAGCGGGCGAAGCACTGCAGGCCGTAGCCCAGGGTGG
TCACGAGGGTGGGCCAGGGCACGGGCAGCTTGCCGGTGGTGCAGATCAGCTTCAGGGTCAGCTTGCCGTA
GGTGGCATCGCCCTCGCCCTCGCCGGACACGCTGAACTTGTGGCCGTTTACGTCGCCGTCCAGCTCGACC
AGGATGGGCACCACCCCGGTGAACAGCTCCTCGCCCTTGCTCACCATGCCACCGCTGCCACCCTTGTACA
GCTCGTCCATGCCGAGAGTGATCCCGGCGGCGGTCACGAACTCCAGCAGGACCATGTGATCGCGCTTCTC
GTTGGGGTCTTTGCTCAGGGCGGACTGGTAGCTCAGGTAGTGGTTGTCGGGCAGCAGCACGGGGCCGTCG
CCGATGGGGGTGTTCTGCTGGTAGTGGTCGGCGAGCTGCACGCCGCCGTCCTCGATGTTGTGGCGGATCT
TGAAGTTGGCCTTGATGCCGTTCTTCTGCATGAGATCCATATGGTATTTCTTGATGTTGTCGTCCACGAT
GTTGATCACGTTTTTCTGGTGCATCAGGTCGTTCATGGGCTCGAAGCTCAGCAGCACCCGCTTGGCGCCG
CACTTCTCGATGGCCAGCTTGGCAGCGGCGATACACTCGGTGTAGTCGCCCACGGCGTTCTCGGTGATGA
TCTCTTCCAGCTTGTTTTCCAGGTTCTCGTTGGGGTACATTTCCAGCACGTAGTCCCGGATGAAGGCCCG
GGTTTCCTGCTTAGCCTTGTGGCTGTCCTCGTTGTAGTTCACCAGCACCATCAGCTGGTGGTCGATGGCG
CTCAGGTCGATGCCGTACTTATCGGCCACGGCCTTGTACCGCTCGGCGTACTCGTAGCGCACGTCGTTGC
TGTCGTCCCACTTGAAGATCAGGGGGATGCCCTTCTTGGCGGCCCATTCCACGATGTGGTGGCTGGTGGC
GGTGATGTACCGTCTGGGTCCGCCCTGGGTGTAGGCGTGGGGGTTCACGCTGATCTTGGGGAAGCTGTAG
AAGTCGTTGTCGGGGTTGCAGTAGCCGGTGGTCAGGGCGTCGTTGATGATCTCGTAGCATTCCTCGAACA
GCTGCTGCTGGTATTCCACGGGCCGGTTGAACAGCCGCATCTCGTCTTTCTTCTCGCAGTCGCTGAAGCC
CAGGATGAACCGGCCCTCGCTCAGCTGATCCAGCAGGCAGGCTTCCTCGGCGATCCGCACGGGGTGGTGG
GTGGTGATGATGTGGTTCAGGCTGCCGATCTTGATCTTCTCGGTCAGGCCCAGCAGGAAGCCAGACACGG
TCAGAGGGGCTCCGACCACGCCGTTGCCGCTGAAGTGGTTCTCGTACACCAGGATCTGCTCGAAGTTCAG
CTTGTCAACGTACTCGGTGATTTCCTGCATCCGGACGATGCTCTGTTCCTGCACGGTGGTACTGTTGATG
AAGTTCAGGAAGAACAGGCCGAACTTCATAGCGCTGGGTCCTGGGTTTTCTTCGACATCTCCACAGGTCA
ATAATGAACCCCTACCTTCTCCTCCGCCTGAACCGCCACCCTGGTACAGCAGGCTCCGCTGCTTCTCTTT
CAGGAAGGGCATCACGTCGCTCTGGAACAGCTTCATGCTGGCGATAATCTCGTCCACGGTGCCGTTGGCC
TCAAAGCCGCAGCAGATGTTGCTGATGCCGGTGGCGTCGATGTCTTTCTGGATGATGTCGATGCATTCCT
GGGGGGTGCCCACAGGGTTGATCTCGTAGCTGTAGTCGATCCGCCGGTTGGTGTCCTTGTGTCCCTTCAG
CACGAAGTCCCGCCACTGGCCCTTGTTGAAGTCGTAGCCCCGGGTCTGGTCGCTGTCGTCGAAGATGGTG
GTGGCGTTCACGTAGGAGTCGTACCAATGGCCCAGGAACTTCCGGCAGATCTCTTTGGCCTTGATGCTGT
CGTGGTCCACGCTGGTAATGTAGCTCAGGCAGTGGTCGATGTTGTGGATGTCGTGGCCGTATTCCTGGGC
CACCTCGTTGTACAGTTCCAGCTGGGCCTTCTTCTCGTTGGTGTTGATGATCCAGCTCAGGATCATGGGC
AGGCCAAACTGAGCGGCCCACTCTGTGGTGCTGGCGCTCTCGGCCACCACGTACACAGGGGCTCCGCCTC
TGCTGTAGGCGGCAGGGTTCACTTTCACTTTGTGGAACTTGATGTGCTCGTTGTCGGCTTCCATGTAGCC
CTCGGTCATGCCGTTCTTGATCAGGCCGTACCAACATTCGGCCAGGGCTCTGGAGTTGTTCATGTCGGTG
CCGAACACCCGGAAGTCCTTGTTGTACAGGCCTCTGCAGATGCCGAATCTGAACCGGCCCTTAGACATCT
GGTCGAGCAGGTTCACATCTTCCAGCTGCCGCACAGGGTGAGCTGTAGGCAGCACGATGGCGGCGGTGCC
CACGTTCAGTTTCTTGGTGGCGCCCAGCAGGTAGGCAGCGGCCACGTAGGGGTTTCCCAGCAGGCCGAAC
TCGGTGAAGTGGTGTTCCAGCAGCCACACGGTGTCGAAGCCGCATTCCTCGCTGATCCGGCCCAGTTTGA
CCAGTCTCTTCATCACTTCGGTCTGGCTGAACTGGGGGGGCTGGTAGGTCAGCAGGAAGTTGCCGAACTT
CATATTTAAATTAGGACCGGGGTTACTTTCAACATCGCCAGCGAGTTTCAACAAAGCGTAGTTAGTACAC
TGGCCCCCTCCTGAACCTCCCCCGTTTAAACCGGACAGGCTGATGGCCTGGTTCTCGATCTCGATCCGCA
TCCGCCGCTCGTTCACGGTGGCGATTGTCAGGTGCTCGAAGCTGGGCTCGGTGATGTCCACGTCAATGTC
CAGGTGGTCGTTGTCCATAGCAATGGCGGCCTTGGTCACGCTCTGGTAGAAGTTCCGCAGCACCACCAGG
TTCTCGCTCAGGTCGTGGGAGCTGCCCAGCAGGCTGTAGATCTTGCACCGGTTGGACCGGATGTTGCTCA
GCAGGGTGATCACTTCGTCCTGTTTGACCCAGTTGTCGTTGTTGGCGGTAAAGGCGATAAAGGGGATGTC
CAGGTACATCATATTGTTGATGGTGCTGGCCAGGTCCTCCCAGCCGAAATCCAGGCAGTCCCGGGCGAAC
ACCTCGGCGCCCAGCTTGTGGCCCTCGAAGTCCAGGTTGTCGGGCAGCTCATTGATGGGCAGGCTCAGGT
AGTCGAAGCCCAGGGCCCGTTCCAGGCTGTACCGCAGGTTGACCACGCCCACGGCGGTAATCAGGAAGCT
GGCGTTGATCTCGGACAGGCTGGCGTAGGCGATTCTGGCGCTCAGGCTAGAGGCCAGCATGCCGAAGTTG
TTGATCTTCCGGGTGGTCAGCCAGTCCACCACGGCCAGCAGAGACTGCTTGCCGATGCTCATGGTGAACT
CGTCGATGGTGCCGCTGCTCAGGCCCACATGGTGCAGGCTGTCGTATCTGATCACGTGGAAGCCGTTCCG
GCTCAGGTACTCGGCCAGGCCGGCAAAGTGGTCCATCCGTCTGGCGAAGCCGCTGGCAATGATGATGGCG
TTCTTCCGCTTGGGGCTGTTTTCCTCGGGCAGTGTCTCCCACACGTGGATTTTCTTGTTGCCTTCCACGC
AGATCACGTGGTCGATGGTCTTGTACTTGCTCTCATTTTCCATGAGCTCGGGCCCTGGGTTGGACTCCAC
GTCTCCCGCCAACTTGAGAAGGTCAAAATTCAACAGCTGCCCACCGCCTGATCCGCCACCTACGTAGGGC
ACGAACACCAGGAACTTGTCCTCTTCCAGGAACCGGGTCTGCTCGATTTCCACGGCCACGTCCTTGGCGG
TGTAGTTGCTGGGCCGCTCGTGGCTGATATATGTGACCAGCCGCTGCAGAGGCCTCATGCCGTCGTGGCT
GCCGCCCACTCTGAAGATGTTGTTCATGCCAGCTTCCACGATTCTCTCGGCGCCCTTCAGAGCCAGGGCG
TCCCGGTATTTGAAGGAGGATTCCCAAGGGAAGATGCTGATGGTCTGGGTCTTGTTCTTCTGCACGTAGG
GCAGAATCTGCTCGATGTTGTCCACGTGGTGCAGGTACACACATCTGCCCAGGGGCTGGTTGAATTCCAC
GCCGGCGTTGCTCTCGATGATCATCCATCTCTGGTGGATGTCCACTTCCACCTTCAGGCCGGCGAACAGG
CTCTCTTTCTGCACCAGAGAGTAGGCGGCCTTCTCGTCGAAGTCCTTCTTGGCGTTGGGCAGGATGTGGG
CGTACAGGTTCAGCTTCTCGATCAGGGCCAGCTTGAATTCCTCGTAGTGGTTGCCCATGTAGTAGATGTT
CTGGGCGCTGAAGCAGGCCCGCTGGTCGTAGAAGCACACGTCGTGAGCGGCGCCTGTGGCGGCGCTGGTC
AGGTCCACGGGGTTGTCGATGATGCACAGGCTTTTCTTGCTGCCGAACTTGATCACATCGGCGTAGCTGG
GGGCGTGTTCCACGGCCCAATTGATGGCGTCGGGGCCTCCCCAGGCCACGATCACGTCGGCGTGCCGCAT
GATTTCTTTGGCCAGGCTGGTGTCGCCCTGGTGGGGCCAGTAGATCACGCTCAGGGACCGGGTGATGGGG
TGGTTGGGGTCCACGTCGATGAAGCTCAGGGCCAGGGCATTGGCGGTGAAGGGGTCGGTGCTGCTGGTCT
TGATGATGCACTGGTTCTTGGTCAGGATGGCCCGCAGGATGCTCATGATGCCGCTCAGGGGCACATTGCC
GGCCAGCAGATGCACGGACTTGCCCTTGGGGAAGGCCCGCACGTAGCTCTCGTCCTGGGGCAGCCACTCG
TCCATGATGTGCCGGCTGCCCAGCTCGTTTTCCACCACGTCGTACAGGCCGCCCTTGCTGCACAGGATCA
TGCTGATCCAGTTGGCTTCCAGCTTGGCCATTTCCTCGCTGTAGCCCATGTACTTTTTCAGGTCCCGGAT
GTAGGTTCTCCGCCGGCTGTACTCTTCGTTCTTCCACCGCTGGCCCACGGTGTACAGAAAGTTCACGATG
TTGTGCAGCCGCAGCTCGTTGTTGCCGTTGCAGTCGATGATGTTCTTCACGTGGCTGTCGTTCAGGATGG
GCAGGTACACGCTGTTGTCGCCGAAGTTGATGCTCTGCACCAGGTCGTCGCTCTCGGGGAAGATTTCCAC
CTGGCCGTTGATGATGAAGCTGATCTTCTTGGTGCCCATGGTGGCGGAGGCCGTCCGGGGCCGGCGCGGC
TCGCGCTCCCTCTCCGGCTCGGACTGCGAGGCAGCCCGCTCTCTTGCGCGCCTTGGCGGGCTCCTCTCCC
TTCTGGAACCGAGGCCCGGGCCGGGGCCTGGCTGCCGCTCGGCTGCCCCAAGCCTCTGCGCTGCTAGCAA
GGGCGAATTCTCGGTCGACTGATCTGACGGTTCACTAAACGAGCTCTGCTTATATAGACCTCCCACCGTA
CACGCCTACCGCCCATTTGCGTCAACGGGGCGGGCGATCGCAGTTGTTACGACATTTTGGAAAGTCCCGT
TGATTTTGGTGCCAAAACAAACTCCCATTGACGTCAATGGGGTGGAGACTTGGAAATCCCCGTGAGTCAA
ACCGCTATCCACGCCCATTGGTGTACTGCCAAAACCGCATCACCATGGTAATAGCGATGACTAATACGTA
GATGTACTGCCAAGTAGGAAAGTCCCGTAAGGTCATGTACTGGGCATAATGCCAGGCGGGCCATTTACCG
TCATTGACGTCAATAGGGGGCGGACTTGGCATATGATACACTTGATGTACTGCCAAGTGGGCAGTTTACC
GTAAATACTCCACCCATTGACGTCAATGGAAAGTCCCTATTGGCGTTACTATGGGAACATACGTCATTAT
TGACGTCAATGGGCGGGGGTCGTTGGGCGGTCAGCCAGGCGGGCCATTTACCGTAAGTTATGTAACGCGG
AACTCCATATATGGGCTATGAACTAATGACCCCGTAATTGATTACTATTAATAACTAGTCAATAATCAAT
GCCAACATGGCGGTCATATTGGACATGAGCCAATATAAATGTACATATTATGATATAGATACAACGTATG
CAATGGCCAATAGCCAATATTGATTTATGCTATATAACCAATGAATAATATGGCTAATGGCCAATATTGA
AGATCTGTCGAGCCATGTACGCGTGGTACCGATCTCCCGATCCGTCGATCTGACGTCAGGTGGCACTTTT
CGGGGAAATGTGCGCGGAACCCCTATTTGTTTATTTTTCTAAATACATTCAAATATGTATCCGCTCATGA
GACAATAACCCTGATAAATGCTTCAATAATATTGAAAAAGGAAGAGTATGAGTATTCAACATTTCCGTGT
CGCCCTTATTCCCTTTTTTGCGGCATTTTGCCTTCCTGTTTTTGCTCACCCAGAAACGCTGGTGAAAGTA
AAAGATGCTGAAGATCAGTTGGGTGCCCGAGTGGGTTACATCGAACTGGATCTCAACAGCGGTAAGATCC
TTGAGAGTTTTCGCCCCGAAGAACGTTTTCCAATGATGAGCACTTTTAAAGTTCTGCTATGTGGCGCGGT
ATTATCCCGTATTGACGCCGGGCAAGAGCAACTCGGTCGCCGCATACACTATTCTCAGAATGACTTGGTT
GAGTACTCACCAGTCACAGAAAAGCATCTTACGGATGGCATGACAGTAAGAGAATTATGCAGTGCTGCCA
TAACCATGAGTGATAACACTGCGGCCAACTTACTTCTGACAACGATCGGAGGACCGAAGGAGCTAACCGC
TTTTTTGCACAACATGGGGGATCATGTAACTCGCCTTGATCGTTGGGAACCGGAGCTGAATGAAGCCATA
CCAAACGACGAGCGTGACACCACGATGCCTGTAGCAATGGCAACAACGTTGCGCAAACTATTAACTGGCG
AACTACTTACTCTAGCTTCCCGGCAACAATTAATAGACTGGATGGAGGCGGATAAAGTTGCAGGACCACT
TCTGCGCTCGGCCCTTCCGGCTGGCTGGTTTATTGCTGATAAATCTGGAGCCGGTGAGCGTGGGTCTCGC
GGTATCATTGCAGCACTGGGGCCAGATGGTAAGCCCTCCCGTATCGTAGTTATCTACACGACGGGGAGTC
AGGCAACTATGGATGAACGAAATAGACAGATCGCTGAGATAGGTGCCTCACTGATTAAGCATTGGTAACT
GTCAGACCAAGTTTACTCATATATACTTTAGATTGATTTAAAACTTCATTTTTAATTTAAAAGGATCTAG
GTGAAGATCCTTTTTGATAATCTCATGACCAAAATCCCTTAACGTGAGTTTTCGTTCCACTGAGCGTCAG
ACCCCGTAGAAAAGATCAAAGGATCTTCTTGAGATCCTTTTTTTCTGCGCGTAATCTGCTGCTTGCAAAC
AAAAAAACCACCGCTACCAGCGGTGGTTTGTTTGCCGGATCAAGAGCTACCAACTCTTTTTCCGAAGGTA
ACTGGCTTCAGCAGAGCGCAGATACCAAATACTGTTCTTCTAGTGTAGCCGTAGTTAGGCCACCACTTCA
AGAACTCTGTAGCACCGCCTACATACCTCGCTCTGCTAATCCTGTTACCAGTGGCTGCTGCCAGTGGCGA
TAAGTCGTGTCTTACCGGGTTGGACTCAAGACGATAGTTACCGGATAAGGCGCAGCGGTCGGGCTGAACG
GGGGGTTCGTGCATACAGCCCAGCTTGGAGCGAACGACCTACACCGAACTGAGATACCTACAGCGTGAGC
TATGAGAAAGCGCCACGCTTCCCGAAGGGAGAAAGGCGGACAGGTATCCGGTAAGCGGCAGGGTCGGAAC
AGGAGAGCGCACGAGGGAGCTTCCAGGGGGAAACGCCTGGTATCTTTATAGTCCTGTCGGGTTTCGCCAC
CTCTGACTTGAGCGTCGATTTTTGTGATGCTCGTCAGGGGGGCGGAGCCTATGGAAAAACGCCAGCAACG
CGGCCTTTTTACGGTTCCTGGCCTTTTGCTGGCCTTTTGCTCACATGTTCTTTCCTGCGTTATCCCCTGA
TTCTGTGGATAACCGTATTACCGCCTTTGAGTGAGCTGATACCGCTCGCCGCAGCCGAACGACCGAGCGC
AGCGAGTCAGTGAGCGAGGAAGCGGAAAGATCGACGGTATACAGACATGATAAGATACATTGATGAGTTT
GGACAAACCACAACTAGAATGCAGTGAAAAAAATGCTTTATTTGTGAAATTTGTGATGCTATTGCTTTAT
TTGTAACCATTATAAGCTGCAATAAACAAGTTGGGGTGGGCGAAGAACTCCAGCATGAGATCCCCGCGCT
GGAGGATCATCCAGCCGGCGTCCCGGAAAACGATTCCGAAGCCCAACCTTTCATAGAAGGCGGCGGTGGA
ATCGAAATCTCGTGATGGCAGGTTGGGCGTCGCTTGGTCGGTCATTTCGAACCCCAGAGTCCCGCTCAGA
AGAACTCGTCAAGAAGGCGATAGAAGGCGATGCGCTGCGAATCGGGAGCGGCGATACCGTAAAGCACGAG
GAAGCGGTCAGCCCATTCGCCGCCAAGCTCTTCAGCAATATCACGGGTAGCCAACGCTATGTCCTGATAG
CGGTCCGCCACACCCAGCCGGCCACAGTCGATGAATCCAGAAAAGCGGCCATTTTCCACCATGATATTCG
GCAAGCAGGCATCGCCATGAGTCACGACGAGATCCTCGCCGTCGGGCATACGCGCCTTGAGCCTGGCGAA
CAGTTCGGCTGGCGCGAGCCCCTGATGCTCTTCGTCCAGATCATCCTGATCGACAAGACCGGCTTCCATC
CGAGTACGTGCTCGCTCGATGCGATGTTTCGCTTGGTGGTCGAATGGGCAGGTAGCCGGATCAAGCGTAT
GCAGCCGCCGCATTGCATCAGCCATGATGGATACTTTCTCGGCAGGAGCAAGGTGAGATGACAGGAGATC
CTGCCCCGGCACTTCGCCCAATAGCAGCCAGTCCCTTCCCGCTTCAGTGACAACGTCGAGCACAGCTGCG
CAAGGAACGCCCGTCGTGGCCAGCCACGATAGCCGCGCTGCCTCGTCCTGGAGTTCATTCAGGGCACCGG
ACAGGTCGGTCTTGACAAAAAGAACCGGGCGCCCCTGCGCTGACAGCCGGAACACGGCGGCATCAGAGCA
GCCGATTGTCTGTTGTGCCCAGTCATAGCCGAATAGCCTCTCCACCCAAGCGGCCGGAGAACCTGCGTGC
AATCCATCTTGTTCAACCATTGTGGACCTCCCGGGGGGGGAGCTTTTTGCAAAAGCCTAGGCCTCCAAAA
AAGCCTCCTCACTACTTCTGGAATA
